>Addgene plasmid #212402 | pTwist-SARS-CoV-2 Spike-deltaC18 (Yellowhammer) | addgene full sequence | sequence record 462167 | Addgene NGS Result
ATGTTTGTGTTCTTCGTTCTCCTGCCCCTCGTTTCTTCCCAATGCGTGAACCTCACAACTAGAACGCAGC
TCCCACCCGCTTACACGAACTCTTTTACTCGTGGAGTATACTATCCCGATAAAGTCTTTAGGTCCAGTGT
CCTTCATTCTACTCAAGACCTTTTCCTGCCATTCTTCTCAAATGTCACCTGGTTCCATGCTATCCACGTT
TCTGGCACCAACGGAACTAAACGATTTGATAATCCCGTCTTGCCATTTAACGATGGCGTATACTTTGCCT
CAACGGAGAAGTCCAACATTATCCGGGGATGGATATTTGGCACCACCCTGGACTCCAAGACACAGTCTCT
CCTCATTGTGAACAACGCCACCAATGTCGTCATCAAAGTCTGTGAATTTCAATTTTGTAACGATCCCTTT
CTCGGGGTTTATTATCATAAGAATAACAAGTCTTGGATGGAGTCAGAGTTCCGCGTTTACAGTTCCGCTA
ACAACTGTACTTTTGAGTACGTTTCCCAACCATTTCTCATGGATCTTGAAGGGAAGCAAGGCAACTTCAA
GAATCTCCGCGAATTTGTGTTTAAGAATATAGACGGCTACTTCAAAATTTATAGCAAGCATACCCCGATA
AATCTGGTTCGGGATCTCCCTCAAGGCTTCTCCGCGTTGGAACCCCTCGTGGACTTGCCGATTGGCATCA
ACATCACCCGGTTCCAAACCCTTCTTGCCCTTCATCGAAGCTACCTCACGCCTGGCGACAGTAGTAGTGG
TTGGACAGCGGGCGCAGCAGCCTACTATGTGGGATATTTGCAACCACGCACCTTTCTTCTCAAATATAAC
GAAAACGGAACAATTACCGATGCCGTAGACTGTGCCCTCGATCCCCTGTCCGAAACTAAATGCACACTCA
AGTCCTTCACAGTTGAGAAAGGCATATACCAAACCAGTAACTTCCGCGTCCAACCCACCGAATCCATTGT
TCGATTCCCTAACATCACCAATTTGTGTCCTTTCGGTGAAGTATTTAATGCCACTCGATTTGCATCAGTT
TATGCCTGGAATCGCAAGCGAATATCAAATTGTGTTGCAGATTATAGTGTCCTGTATAATAGCGCATCAT
TCAGCACTTTTAAGTGTTATGGGGTCAGCCCTACGAAATTGAATGACTTGTGTTTTACCAACGTTTACGC
AGATTCTTTCGTCATACGCGGCGACGAAGTCCGACAGATTGCACCGGGGCAAACCGGAAAGATAGCAGAC
TATAATTATAAGTTGCCGGATGACTTCACCGGCTGCGTTATAGCATGGAACTCCAATAATCTCGATTCAA
AAGTCGGCGGCAACTATAATTATCTTTACCGCCTGTTTCGCAAGTCAAATCTGAAGCCCTTTGAACGTGA
CATCTCCACCGAAATTTATCAAGCTGGCAGCACCCCATGTAATGGAGTGGAAGGGTTTAACTGTTATTTT
CCCCTTCAATCATACGGATTTCAACCAACAAATGGGGTGGGCTATCAACCATATCGGGTGGTAGTCTTGA
GCTTTGAGCTGCTCCACGCACCGGCTACAGTTTGCGGACCGAAGAAAAGCACTAACCTGGTGAAGAATAA
ATGTGTGAACTTCAACTTTAATGGGCTCACCGGAACAGGGGTGCTGACAGAATCAAACAAGAAATTTCTC
CCTTTTCAACAATTTGGTAGAGACATTGCCGATACCACAGATGCCGTCCGCGATCCGCAAACACTGGAAA
TCCTCGATATAACACCCTGTAGCTTCGGCGGGGTCAGCGTGATAACTCCCGGAACGAACACATCCAACCA
AGTGGCTGTCCTGTATCAAGGTGTCAACTGTACCGAAGTCCCTGTGGCGATACACGCCGACCAACTGACA
CCCACCTGGAGAGTCTACTCAACAGGTTCCAATGTCTTTCAAACTAGAGCGGGTTGTCTCATTGGCGCTG
AGCATGTCAATAATTCATACGAATGTGATATTCCTATTGGGGCAGGAATCTGTGCGTCTTATCAAACTCA
TACGAACTCACCACGGCGCGCTCGCTCAGTAGCCAGCCAGTCCATAATCGCCTATACCATGAGTCTCGGG
GCTGAGAACTCCGTGGCTTATTCAAACAATTCCATCGCAATCCCAACTAACTTTACCATTAGCGTTACCA
CGGAAATCTTGCCCGTCAGCATGACTAAGACGAGCGTAGACTGTACGATGTATATCTGTGGGGATTCCAC
CGAGTGTAGCAACCTCTTGCTTCAATACGGGTCTTTCTGTACTCAACTCAACCGAGCATTGACCGGAATT
GCGGTCGAACAAGACAAGAATACCCAAGAGGTGTTCGCACAAGTAAAGCAAATATACAAAACGCCGCCAA
TCAAAGATTTTGGCGGGTTTAATTTTAGCCAAATACTGCCAGACCCATCTAAGCCTTCAAAACGCAGCTT
TATCGAGGATCTGCTGTTCAACAAAGTTACGTTGGCTGACGCGGGTTTCATTAAGCAGTATGGGGATTGT
TTGGGAGACATTGCGGCCCGCGACCTTATCTGTGCTCAAAAATTCAATGGGTTGACAGTTCTGCCCCCTC
TGCTCACTGATGAGATGATTGCACAGTATACATCAGCATTGTTGGCAGGAACCATTACATCCGGCTGGAC
TTTTGGCGCGGGTGCGGCCCTTCAAATACCTTTCGCTATGCAAATGGCTTACAGATTCAATGGGATTGGT
GTCACGCAAAATGTATTGTATGAAAATCAGAAGCTGATCGCTAATCAATTTAACAGCGCGATTGGCAAGA
TCCAAGATTCACTGTCAAGCACAGCGTCCGCCCTCGGCAAACTCCAAGATGTTGTGAATCAAAACGCCCA
GGCCCTGAATACCCTCGTGAAGCAACTGAGTTCTAACTTCGGCGCAATCTCCAGCGTCCTCAACGACATA
TTGTCCAGACTTGATAAGGTGGAAGCCGAGGTGCAAATTGATCGGCTCATCACAGGCAGGCTCCAGTCAC
TCCAAACTTATGTGACACAACAGTTGATCCGGGCTGCTGAGATACGAGCAAGCGCCAACCTGGCCGCCAC
TAAAATGTCAGAGTGCGTGCTCGGGCAGTCCAAACGGGTTGACTTTTGTGGCAAGGGCTATCACTTGATG
TCCTTCCCCCAATCCGCCCCACATGGAGTGGTCTTTCTCCACGTCACTTATGTCCCTGCTCAAGAGAAGA
ACTTTACGACAGCTCCAGCAATCTGTCACGATGGCAAAGCGCACTTTCCCAGGGAAGGCGTTTTCGTCAG
TAATGGCACGCATTGGTTTGTGACCCAAAGGAATTTCTATGAACCCCAAATCATAACCACTGACAATACA
TTTGTCTCAGGCAACTGTGATGTGGTCATTGGGATCGTGAACAACACGGTATATGATCCCCTGCAACCCG
AGTTGGATAGCTTCAAAGAGGAATTGGATAAATACTTTAAGAATCATACTTCACCCGATGTTGATCTCGG
GGACATATCAGGAATAAATGCAAGTGTCGTCAACATTCAGAAAGAGATTGATCGCCTTAATGAGGTCGCC
AAGAACTTGAATGAATCTTTGATCGACTTGCAAGAACTGGGCAAATACGAACAATATATTAAATGGCCCT
GGTACATTTGGTTGGGCTTTATCGCCGGACTTATAGCTATCGTTATGGTCACAATTATGTTGTGCTGTAT
GACTAGCTGTTGTTCCTGCTTGAAAGGATGTTGCAGTTGCGGATCTTGTTGTAAATAAAGGATCCTCTAG
AAGTTGTCTCCTCCTGCACTGACTGACTGATACAATCGATTTCTGGATCCGCAGGCCTAATCAACCTCTG
GATTACAAAATTTGTGAAAGATTGACTGGTATTCTTAACTATGTTGCTCCTTTTACGCTATGTGGATACG
CTGCTTTAATGCCTTTGTATCATGCTATTGCTTCCCGTATGGCTTTCATTTTCTCCTCCTTGTATAAATC
CTGGTTGCTGTCTCTTTATGAGGAGTTGTGGCCCGTTGTCAGGCAACGTGGCGTGGTGTGCACTGTGTTT
GCTGACGCAACCCCCACTGGTTGGGGCATTGCCACCACCTGTCAGCTCCTTTCCGGGACTTTCGCTTTCC
CCCTCCCTATTGCCACGGCGGAACTCATCGCCGCCTGCCTTGCCCGCTGCTGGACAGGGGCTCGGCTGTT
GGGCACTGACAATTCCGTGGTGTTGTCGGGGAAGCTGACGTCCTTTCCATGGCTGCTCGCCTGTGTTGCC
ACCTGGATTCTGCGCGGGACGTCCTTCTGCTACGTCCCTTCGGCCCTCAATCCAGCGGACCTTCCTTCCC
GCGGCCTGCTGCCGGCTCTGCGGCCTCTTCCGCGTCTTCGCCTTCGCCCTCAGACGAGTCGGATCTCCCT
TTGGGCCGCCTCCCCGCCTGTCTAGCTTGACTGACTGAGATACAGCGTACCTTCAGCTCACAGACATGAT
AAGATACATTGATGAGTTTGGACAAACCACAACTAGAATGCAGTGAAAAAAATGCTTTATTTGTGAAATT
TGTGATGCTATTGCTTTATTTGTAACCATTATAAGCTGCAATAAACAAGTTAACAACAACAATTGCATTC
ATTTTATGTTTCAGGTTCAGGGGGAGGTGTGGGAGGTTTTTTAAAGCAAGTAAAACCTCTACAAATGTGG
TATTGGCCCATCTCTATCGGTATCGTAGCATAACCCCTTGGGGCCTCTAAACGGGTCTTGAGGGGTTTTT
TGTGCCCCTCGGGCCGGATTGCTATCTACCGGCATTGGCGCAGAAAAAAATGCCTGATGCGACGCTGCGC
GTCTTATACTCCCACATATGCCAGATTCAGCAACGGATACGGCTTCCCCAACTTGCCCACTTCCATACGT
GTCCTCCTTACCAGAAATTTATCCTTAAGGTCGTCAGCTATCCTGCAGGCGATCTCTCGATTTCGATCAA
GACATTCCTTTAATGGTCTTTTCTGGACACCACTAGGGGTCAGAAGTAGTTCATCAAACTTTCTTCCCTC
CCTAATCTCATTGGTTACCTTGGGCTATCGAAACTTAATTAAGCGATCTGCATCTCAATTAGTCAGCAAC
CATAGTCCCGCCCCTAACTCCGCCCATCCCGCCCCTAACTCCGCCCAGTTCCGCCCATTCTCCGCCCCAT
CGCTGACTAATTTTTTTTATTTATGCAGAGGCCGAGGCCGCCTCGGCCTCTGAGCTATTCCAGAAGTAGT
GAGGAGGCTTTTTTGGAGGCCTAGGCTTTTGCAAAGGAGGTAGCCAACATGATTGAACAAGATGGATTGC
ACGCAGGTTCTCCCGCCGCTTGGGTGGAGAGGCTATTCGGCTATGACTGGGCACAACAGACAATCGGCTG
CTCTGATGCCGCCGTGTTCCGGCTGTCAGCGCAGGGGCGCCCGGTTCTTTTTGTCAAGACCGACCTGTCC
GGTGCCCTGAATGAACTCCAGGACGAGGCAGCGCGGCTATCGTGGCTGGCCACGACGGGCGTTCCTTGCG
CAGCTGTGCTCGACGTTGTCACTGAAGCGGGAAGGGACTGGCTGCTATTGGGCGAAGTGCCGGGGCAGGA
TCTCCTGTCATCTCACCTTGCTCCTGCCGAGAAAGTATCCATCATGGCTGATGCAATGCGGCGGCTGCAT
ACGCTTGATCCGGCTACCTGCCCATTCGACCACCAAGCGAAACATCGCATCGAGCGAGCACGTACTCGGA
TGGAAGCCGGTCTTGTCGATCAGGATGATCTGGACGAAGAGCATCAGGGGCTCGCGCCAGCCGAACTGTT
CGCCAGGCTCAAGGCGCGGATGCCCGACGGCGAGGATCTCGTCGTGACCCACGGCGATGCCTGCTTGCCG
AATATCATGGTGGAAAATGGCCGCTTTTCTGGATTCATCGACTGTGGCCGGCTGGGTGTGGCGGACCGCT
ATCAGGACATAGCGTTGGCTACCCGTGATATTGCTGAAGAGCTTGGCGGCGAATGGGCTGACCGCTTCCT
CGTGCTTTACGGTATCGCCGCTCCCGATTCGCAGCGCATCGCCTTCTATCGCCTTCTTGACGAGTTCTTC
TAGTATGTAAGCCCTGTGCCTTCTAGTTGCCAGCCATCTGTTGTTTGCCCCTCCCCCGTGCCTTCCTTGA
CCCTGGAAGGTGCCACTCCCACTGTCCTTTCCTAATAAAATGAGGAAATTGCATCGCATTGTCTGAGTAG
GTGTCATTCTATTCTGGGGGGTGGGGTGGGGCAGGACAGCAAGGGGGAGGATTGGGAAGACAATAGCAGG
CATGCTGGGGATGCGGTGGGCTCTATGGTTAATTAACCAGTCAAGTCAGCTACTTGGCGAGATCGACTTG
TCTGGGTTTCGACTACGCTCAGAATTGCGTCAGTCAAGTTCGATCTGGTCCTTGCTATTGCACCCGTTCT
CCGATTACGAGTTTCATTTAAATCATGTGAGCAAAAGGCCAGCAAAAGGCCAGGAACCGTAAAAAGGCCG
CGTTGCTGGCGTTTTTCCATAGGCTCCGCCCCCCTGACGAGCATCACAAAAATCGACGCTCAAGTCAGAG
GTGGCGAAACCCGACAGGACTATAAAGATACCAGGCGTTTCCCCCTGGAAGCTCCCTCGTGCGCTCTCCT
GTTCCGACCCTGCCGCTTACCGGATACCTGTCCGCCTTTCTCCCTTCGGGAAGCGTGGCGCTTTCTCATA
GCTCACGCTGTAGGTATCTCAGTTCGGTGTAGGTCGTTCGCTCCAAGCTGGGCTGTGTGCACGAACCCCC
CGTTCAGCCCGACCGCTGCGCCTTATCCGGTAACTATCGTCTTGAGTCCAACCCGGTAAGACACGACTTA
TCGCCACTGGCAGCAGCCACTGGTAACAGGATTAGCAGAGCGAGGTATGTAGGCGGTGCTACAGAGTTCT
TGAAGTGGTGGCCTAACTACGGCTACACTAGAAGAACAGTATTTGGTATCTGCGCTCTGCTGAAGCCAGT
TACCTTCGGAAAAAGAGTTGGTAGCTCTTGATCCGGCAAACAAACCACCGCTGGTAGCGGTGGTTTTTTT
GTTTGCAAGCAGCAGATTACGCGCAGAAAAAAAGGATCTCAAGAAGATCCTTTGATCTTTTCTACGGGGT
CTGACGCTCAGTGGAACGAAAACTCACGTTAAGGGATTTTGGTCATGAGATTATCAAAAAGGATCTTCAC
CTAGATCCTTTTAAATTAAAAATGAAGTTTTAAATCAATCTAAAGTATATATGAGTAAACTTGGTCTGAC
AGTTACCAATGCTTAATCAGTGAGGCACCTATCTCAGCGATCTGTCTATTTCGTTCATCCATAGTTGCAT
TTAAATTTCCGAACTCTCCAAGGCCCTCGTCGGAAAATCTTCAAACCTTTCGTCCGATCCATCTTGCAGG
CTACCTCTCGAACGAACTATCGCAAGTCTCTTGGCCGGCCTTGCGCCTTGGCTATTGCTTGGCAGCGCCT
ATCGCCAGGTATTACTCCAATCCCGAATATCCGAGATCGGGATCACCCGAGAGAAGTTCAACCTACATCC
TCAATCCCGATCTATCCGAGATCCGAGGAATATCGAAATCGGGGCGCGCCTGGTGTACCGAGAACGATCC
TCTCAGTGCGAGTCTCGACGATCCATATCGTTGCTTGGCAGTCAGCCAGTCGGAATCCAGCTTGGGACCC
AGGAAGTCCAATCGTCAGATATTGTACTCAAGCCTGGTCACGGCAGCGTACCGATCTGTTTAAACCTAGA
TATTGATAGTCTGATCGGTCAACGTATAATCGAGTCCTAGCTTTTGCAAACATCTATCAAGAGACAGGAT
CAGCAGGAGGCTTTCGCATGAGTATTCAACATTTCCGTGTCGCCCTTATTCCCTTTTTTGCGGCATTTTG
CCTTCCTGTTTTTGCTCACCCAGAAACGCTGGTGAAAGTAAAAGATGCTGAAGATCAGTTGGGTGCGCGA
GTGGGTTACATCGAACTGGATCTCAACAGCGGTAAGATCCTTGAGAGTTTTCGCCCCGAAGAACGCTTTC
CAATGATGAGCACTTTTAAAGTTCTGCTATGTGGCGCGGTATTATCCCGTATTGACGCCGGGCAAGAGCA
ACTCGGTCGCCGCATACACTATTCTCAGAATGACTTGGTTGAGTATTCACCAGTCACAGAAAAGCATCTT
ACGGATGGCATGACAGTAAGAGAATTATGCAGTGCTGCCATAACCATGAGTGATAACACTGCGGCCAACT
TACTTCTGACAACGATTGGAGGACCGAAGGAGCTAACCGCTTTTTTGCACAACATGGGGGATCATGTAAC
TCGCCTTGATCGTTGGGAACCGGAGCTGAATGAAGCCATACCAAACGACGAGCGTGACACCACGATGCCT
GTAGCAATGGCAACAACCTTGCGTAAACTATTAACTGGCGAACTACTTACTCTAGCTTCCCGGCAACAGT
TGATAGACTGGATGGAGGCGGATAAAGTTGCAGGACCACTTCTGCGCTCGGCCCTTCCGGCTGGCTGGTT
TATTGCTGATAAATCTGGAGCCGGTGAGCGTGGGTCTCGCGGTATCATTGCAGCACTGGGGCCAGATGGT
AAGCCCTCCCGTATCGTAGTTATCTACACGACGGGGAGTCAGGCAACTATGGATGAACGAAATAGACAGA
TCGCTGAGATAGGTGCCTCACTGATTAAGCATTGGTAACCGATTCTAGGTGCATTGGCGCAGAAAAAAAT
GCCTGATGCGACGCTGCGCGTCTTATACTCCCACATATGCCAGATTCAGCAACGGATACGGCTTCCCCAA
CTTGCCCACTTCCATACGTGTCCTCCTTACCAGAAATTTATCCTTAAGATCCCGAATCGTTTAAACTCGA
CTCTGGCTCTATCGAATCTCCGTCGTTTCGAGCTTACGCGAACAGCCGTGGCGCTCATTTGCTCGTCGGG
CATCGAATCTCGTCAGCTATCGTCAGCTTACCTTTTTGGCAGCGATCGCGGCTCCCGACATCTTGGACCA
TTAGCTCCACAGGTATCTTCTTCCCTCTAGTGGTCATAACAGCAGCTTCAGCTACCTCTCAATTCAAAAA
ACCCCTCAAGACCCGTTTAGAGGCCCCAAGGGGTTATGCTATCAATCGTTGCGTTACACACACAAAAAAC
CAACACACATCCATCTTCGATGGATAGCGATTTTATTATCTAACTGCTGATCGAGTGTAGCCAGATCTAG
TAATCAATTACGGGGTCATTAGTTCATAGCCCATATATGGAGTTCCGCGTTACATAACTTACGGTAAATG
GCCCGCCTGGCTGACCGCCCAACGACCCCCGCCCATTGACGTCAATAATGACGTATGTTCCCATAGTAAC
GCCAATAGGGACTTTCCATTGACGTCAATGGGTGGAGTATTTACGGTAAACTGCCCACTTGGCAGTACAT
CAAGTGTATCATATGCCAAGTACGCCCCCTATTGACGTCAATGACGGTAAATGGCCCGCCTGGCATTATG
CCCAGTACATGACCTTATGGGACTTTCCTACTTGGCAGTACATCTACGTATTAGTCATCGCTATTACCAT
GCTGATGCGGTTTTGGCAGTACATCAATGGGCGTGGATAGCGGTTTGACTCACGGGGATTTCCAAGTCTC
CACCCCATTGACGTCAATGGGAGTTTGTTTTGGCACCAAAATCAACGGGACTTTCCAAAATGTCGTAACA
ACTCCGCCCCATTGACGCAAATGGGCGGTAGGCGTGTACGGTGGGAGGTCTATATAAGCAGAGCTGGTTT
AGTGAACCGTCAGATCGCCTGGAGACGCCATCCACGCTGTTTTGACCTCCATAGAAGACACCGGGACCGA
TCCAGCCTCCCCTCGAAGCTTACATGTGGTACCGAGCTCGGATCCTGAGAACTTCAGGGTGAGTCTATGG
GACCCTTGATGTTTTCTTTCCCCTTCTTTTCTATGGTTAAGTTCATGTCATAGGAAGGGGAGAAGTAACA
GGGTACACATATTGACCAAATCAGGGTAATTTTGCATTTGTAATTTTAAAAAATGCTTTCTTCTTTTAAT
ATACTTTTTTGTTTATCTTATTTCTAATACTTTCCCTAATCTCTTTCTTTCAGGGCAATAATGATACAAT
GTATCATGCCTCTTTGCACCATTCTAAAGAATAACAGTGATAATTTCTGGGTTAAGGCAATAGCAATATT
TCTGCATATAAATATTTCTGCATATAAATTGTAACTGATGTAAGAGGTTTCATATTGCTAATAGCAGCTA
CAATCCAGCTACCATTCTGCTTTTATTTTATGGTTGGGATAAGGCTGGATTATTCTGAGTCCAAGCTAGG
CCCTTTTGCTAATCATGTTCATACCTCTTATCTTCCTCCCACAGCTCCTGGGCAACGTGCTGGTCTGTGT
GCTGGCCCATCACTTTGGCAAAGGCGGCCGCC
Features (pLannotate 1.2.2; 21 found; start..end, strand, type, name):
      1..3765    +  CDS            S: SPIKE_SARS2 - Experimental evidence at protein level: Swiss-Prot protein existence level 1. [Spike glycoprotein]: May down-regulate host tetherin (BST2) by lysosomal degradation, thereby counteracting its antiviral activity. From Severe acute respiratory syndrome coronavirus 2 (2019-nCoV) (SARS-CoV-2).
   3839..4427    +  misc_feature   WPRE: woodchuck hepatitis virus posttranscriptional regulatory element
   4480..4601    -  polyA_signal   SV40 poly(A) signal: SV40 polyadenylation signal
   4624..4693    -  CDS            large T antigen (fragment): large T antigen from SV40 (simian virus 40)
   4716..4762    +  terminator     T7 terminator: transcription terminator for bacteriophage T7 RNA polymerase
   4792..4928    +  terminator     rrnG terminator: transcription terminator from the E. coli ribosomal RNA rrnG operon (Albrechtsen et al., 1991)
   4973..5044    +  misc_feature   3' β-globin insulator: insulator downstream of the human β-globin locus (Farrell et al., 2002)
   5089..5285    +  promoter       SV40 promoter: SV40 early promoter
   5299..6090    +  CDS            neo: KKA2_KLEPN - Also known as kan, nptII. Experimental evidence at protein level: Swiss-Prot protein existence level 1. Resistance to kanamycin, neomycin, paromomycin, ribostamycin, butirosin and gentamicin B. From Klebsiella pneumoniae.
   6104..6328    +  polyA_signal   bGH poly(A) signal: bovine growth hormone polyadenylation signal
   6524..7112    -  rep_origin     ori: high-copy-number ColE1/pMB1/pBR322/pUC origin of replication
   7284..7348    -  CDS            bla(M) (fragment): β-lactamase lacking the signal sequence; bla(M); allows cytosolic expression of β-lactamase
   7858..8718    +  CDS            AmpR: β-lactamase; bla; confers resistance to ampicillin, carbenicillin, and related antibiotics
   8731..8867    +  terminator     rrnG terminator: transcription terminator from the E. coli ribosomal RNA rrnG operon (Albrechtsen et al., 1991)
   9019..9090    +  misc_feature   5' β-globin insulator: insulator upstream of the human β-globin locus (Farrell et al., 2002)
   9095..9141    -  terminator     T7 terminator: transcription terminator for bacteriophage T7 RNA polymerase
   9159..9207    -  polyA_signal   poly(A) signal: synthetic polyadenylation signal
   9288..9591    +  enhancer       CMV enhancer: human cytomegalovirus immediate early enhancer
   9664..9681    -  promoter       CMV promoter (fragment): human cytomegalovirus (CMV) immediate early promoter
   9744..9795    +  promoter       CMVd2 promoter: truncated human cytomegalovirus (CMV) immediate early promoter that yields moderately reduced expression relative to the full-length promoter
   9929..10404   +  intron         β-globin intron: internally truncated intron from human β-globin
