[The description below was written by a language model from this plasmid's Addgene catalogue record and pLannotate feature annotations shown in this document.]
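Description:
pTwist-SARS-CoV-2 Spike-deltaC18 (Yellowhammer) is a mammalian expression plasmid of about 10.5 kb built on the Twist pTwist-CMV-BetaGlobin-WPRE-Neo backbone. It encodes the SARS-CoV-2 spike glycoprotein carrying the substitutions L5F, D614G and Q677H. The name indicates an 18-residue C-terminal truncation, and the annotated spike reading frame of 3,765 nt is consistent with a slightly shortened protein. Cytoplasmic tail deletions of this kind are commonly used to improve spike incorporation into pseudotyped particles, although the record itself does not explain the rationale. The plasmid replicates in E. coli from a high-copy ColE1/pUC-type origin and is selected with ampicillin through a full-length β-lactamase gene.

The catalogue entry lists the promoter as CAG. The feature table instead shows a CMV enhancer, CMV promoter elements and a truncated human β-globin intron upstream of the spike gene, which matches the backbone name, so the promoter designation should be treated with some caution. Downstream of the coding sequence, a WPRE enhances transcript stability and expression, and an SV40 polyadenylation signal is annotated after it, on the reverse strand. The expression unit is flanked by short β-globin insulator elements and by bacterial and T7 transcription terminators, typical of this synthetic backbone. A separate cassette with the SV40 early promoter, the neo gene and a bGH polyadenylation signal allows G418 selection in mammalian cells.

The stated purpose is pseudovirus production: the plasmid supplies this variant spike as the envelope protein during transfection of producer cells. The associated work concerns how SARS-CoV-2 evolution affects escape from mRNA vaccine-induced humoral immunity.
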