Addgene plasmid #212402: pTwist-SARS-CoV-2 Spike-deltaC18 (Yellowhammer)
Purpose: Encodes SARS-CoV-2 spike L5F,D614G,Q677H for pseudovirus production
Depositing lab: Alejandro Balazs. Depositing organization: Massachusetts General Hospital. Publication: Ongoing evolution of SARS-CoV-2 drives escape from mRNA vaccine-induced humoral immunity. Roederer AL, Cao Y, Denis KS, Sheehan ML, Li CJ, Lam EC, Gregory DJ, Poznansky MC, Iafrate AJ, Canaday DH, Gravenstein S, Garcia-Beltran WF, Balazs AB. medRxiv [Preprint]. 2024 Mar 7:2024.03.05.24303815. doi: 10.1101/2024.03.05.24303815. PubMed 38496628.
Backbone
  Vector backbone: pTwist-CMV-BetaGlobin-WPRE-Neo
  Backbone manufacturer: Twist
  Vector type: Mammalian Expression
Growth in bacteria
  Bacterial resistance: Ampicillin, 100 μg/mL
  Growth temperature: 37°C
  Growth strain: DH5alpha
  Copy number: High Copy
Gene/Insert
  Gene/Insert name: SARS-CoV-2 Spike L5F,D614G,Q677H
  Species: Severe acute respiratory syndrome coronavirus 2
  Mutation: L5F,D614G,Q677H
  Entrez Gene: S (a.k.a. GU280_gp02, spike glycoprotein)
  Promoter: CAG
  Cloning method: Ligation Independent Cloning
Terms and licenses: Academic/Nonprofit Terms; Industry Terms: Not Available to Industry
Depositor comments: Please visit https://www.medrxiv.org/content/10.1101/2024.03.05.24303815v1 for medRxiv preprint.
How to cite: pTwist-SARS-CoV-2 Spike-deltaC18 (Yellowhammer) was a gift from Alejandro Balazs (Addgene plasmid # 212402 ; http://n2t.net/addgene:212402 ; RRID:Addgene_212402)
